>Addgene plasmid #59138 | pENTR-ERKKTRClover | addgene full sequence | sequence record 246084 | Addgene NGS Result
CTTTCCTGCGTTATCCCCTGATTCTGTGGATAACCGTATTACCGCTAGCATGGATCTCGGGGACGTCTAA
CTACTAAGCGAGAGTAGGGAACTGCCAGGCATCAAATAAAACGAAAGGCTCAGTCGGAAGACTGGGCCTT
TCGTTTTATCTGTTGTTTGTCGGTGAACGCTCTCCTGAGTAGGACAAATCCGCCGGGAGCGGATTTGAAC
GTTGTGAAGCAACGGCCCGGAGGGTGGCGGGCAGGACGCCCGCCATAAACTGCCAGGCATCAAACTAAGC
AGAAGGCCATCCTGACGGATGGCCTTTTTGCGTTTCTACAAACTCTTCCTGTTAGTTAGTTACTTAAGCT
CGGGCCCCAAATAATGATTTTATTTTGACTGATAGTGACCTGTTCGTTGCAACAAATTGATAAGCAATGC
TTTTTTATAATGCCAACTTTGTACAAAAAAGCAGGCTCCACCATGAAGGGCCGAAAGCCTCGGGACCTGG
AACTTCCACTTAGCCCAAGCCTGCTGGGTGGCCAGGGACCTGAACGGACTCCAGGATCAGGAACAAGCTC
TGGTCTTCAGGCACCGGGGCCAGCGCTTTCGCCCAGCAAGCGTAGCGGTCTCGAGGACCCAGCGACGCCA
TCGAAGAAGCCACGTACCCCATCGGTGTCGTCAAGGCTGGAGCGCCTGACCCTCCAGTCCAGCTTTCAAT
TCCCATCCACTAGTATGGTGAGCAAGGGCGAGGAGCTGTTCACCGGGGTTGTGCCCATCCTGGTCGAGCT
GGACGGCGACGTAAACGGCCACAAGTTCAGCGTCCGCGGCGAGGGCGAGGGCGATGCCACCAACGGCAAG
CTGACCCTGAAGTTCATCTGCACCACCGGCAAGCTGCCCGTGCCCTGGCCCACCCTCGTGACCACCTTCG
GCTACGGCGTGGCCTGCTTCAGCCGCTACCCCGACCACATGAAGCAGCACGACTTCTTCAAGTCCGCCAT
GCCCGAAGGCTACGTCCAGGAGCGCACCATCTCTTTCAAGGACGACGGTACCTACAAGACCCGCGCCGAG
GTGAAGTTCGAGGGCGACACCCTGGTGAACCGCATCGAGCTGAAGGGCATCGACTTCAAGGAGGACGGCA
ACATCCTGGGGCACAAGCTGGAGTACAACTTCAACAGCCACAACGTCTATATCACGGCCGACAAGCAGAA
GAACGGCATCAAGGCTAACTTCAAGATCCGCCACAACGTTGAGGACGGCAGCGTGCAGCTCGCCGACCAC
TACCAGCAGAACACCCCCATCGGCGACGGCCCCGTGCTGCTGCCCGACAACCACTACCTGAGCCATCAGT
CCGCCCTGAGCAAAGACCCCAACGAGAAGCGCGATCACATGGTCCTGCTGGAGTTCGTGACCGCCGCCTA
AGCGGCCGCACTCGAGATATCTAGACCCAGCTTTCTTGTACAAAGTTGGCATTATAAGAAAGCATTGCTT
ATCAATTTGTTGCAACGAACAGGTCACTATCAGTCAAAATAAAATCATTATTTGCCATCCAGCTGCAGCT
CTGGCCCGTGTCTCAAAATCTCTGATGTTACATTGCACAAGATAAAAATATATCATCATGAACAATAAAA
CTGTCTGCTTACATAAACAGTAATACAAGGGGTGTTATGAGCCATATTCAACGGGAAACGTCGAGGCCGC
GATTAAATTCCAACATGGATGCTGATTTATATGGGTATAAATGGGCTCGCGATAATGTCGGGCAATCAGG
TGCGACAATCTATCGCTTGTATGGGAAGCCCGATGCGCCAGAGTTGTTTCTGAAACATGGCAAAGGTAGC
GTTGCCAATGATGTTACAGATGAGATGGTCAGACTAAACTGGCTGACGGAATTTATGCCTCTTCCGACCA
TCAAGCATTTTATCCGTACTCCTGATGATGCATGGTTACTCACCACTGCGATCCCCGGAAAAACAGCATT
CCAGGTATTAGAAGAATATCCTGATTCAGGTGAAAATATTGTTGATGCGCTGGCAGTGTCCCTGCGCCGG
TTGCATTCGATTCCTGTTTGTAATTGTCCTTTTAACAGCGATCGCGTATTTCGTCTCGCTCAGGCGCAAT
CACGAATGAATAACGGTTTGGTTGATGCGAGTGATTTTGATGACGAGCGTAATGGCTGGCCTGTTGAACA
AGTCTGGAAAGAAATGCATAAACTTTTGCCATTCTCACCGGATTCAGTCGTCACTCATGGTGATTTCTCA
CTTGATAACCTTATTTTTGACGAGGGGAAATTAATAGGTTGTATTGATGTTGGACGAGTCGGAATCGCAG
ACCGATACCAGGATCTTGCCATCCTATGGAACTGCCTCGGTGAGTTTTCTCCTTCATTACAGAAACGGCT
TTTTCAAAAATATGGTATTGATAATCCTGATATGAATAAATTGCAGTTTCATTTGATGCTCGATGAGTTT
TTCTAATCAGAATTGGTTAATTGGTTGTAACATTATTCAGATTGGGCCCCGTTCCACTGAGCGTCAGACC
CCGTAGAAAAGATCAAAGGATCTTCTTGAGATCCTTTTTTTCTGCGCGTAATCTGCTGCTTGCAAACAAA
AAAACCACCGCTACCAGCGGTGGTTTGTTTGCCGGATCAAGAGCTACCAACTCTTTTTCCGAAGGTAACT
GGCTTCAGCAGAGCGCAGATACCAAATACTGTTCTTCTAGTGTAGCCGTAGTTAGGCCACCACTTCAAGA
ACTCTGTAGCACCGCCTACATACCTCGCTCTGCTAATCCTGTTACCAGTGGCTGCTGCCAGTGGCGATAA
GTCGTGTCTTACCGGGTTGGACTCAAGACGATAGTTACCGGATAAGGCGCAGCGGTCGGGCTGAACGGGG
GGTTCGTGCACACAGCCCAGCTTGGAGCGAACGACCTACACCGAACTGAGATACCTACAGCGTGAGCTAT
GAGAAAGCGCCACGCTTCCCGAAGGGAGAAAGGCGGACAGGTATCCGGTAAGCGGCAGGGTCGGAACAGG
AGAGCGCACGAGGGAGCTTCCAGGGGGAAACGCCTGGTATCTTTATAGTCCTGTCGGGTTTCGCCACCTC
TGACTTGAGCGTCGATTTTTGTGATGCTCGTCAGGGGGGCGGAGCCTATGGAAAAACGCCAGCAACGCGG
CCTTTTTACGGTTCCTGGCCTTTTGCTGGCCTTTTGCTCACATGTT
Features (pLannotate 1.2.2; 9 found; start..end, strand, type, name):
      1..46      +  rep_origin     RSF ori (fragment): Plasmids containing the RSF 1030 origin of replication can be propagated in E. coli cells that contain additional plasmids with compatible origins.
    106..149     -  terminator     rrnB T1 terminator: Escherichia coli rrnB; transcription terminator T1 from the E. coli rrnB gene
    281..308     +  terminator     rrnB T2 terminator: transcription terminator T2 from the E. coli rrnB gene
    358..457     +  protein_bind   attL1: mutant version of attL; recombination site for the Gateway® LR reaction LR Clonase™
    466..711     +  CDS            Elk1 (fragment): ELK1_MOUSE - Experimental evidence at protein level: Swiss-Prot protein existence level 1. Transcription factor that binds to purine-rich DNA sequences. Forms a ternary complex with SRF and the ETS and SRF motifs of the serum response element (SRE) on the promoter region of immediate early genes such as FOS and IER2 (By similarity). Induces target gene transcription upon JNK-signaling pathway stimulation (By similarity). From Mus musculus (Mouse).
    715..1398    +  CDS            Clover: Clover is a basic (constitutively fluorescent) green/yellow fluorescent protein published in 2012, derived from Aequorea victoria. It is reported to be a rapidly-maturing weak dimer with high acid sensitivity.
   1425..1524    -  protein_bind   attL2: mutant version of attL; recombination site for the Gateway® LR reaction LR Clonase™
   1647..2456    +  CDS            KanR: aminoglycoside phosphotransferase; aph(3')-Ia; confers resistance to kanamycin in bacteria or G418 (Geneticin®) in eukaryotes
   2546..3134    +  rep_origin     ori: high-copy-number ColE1/pMB1/pBR322/pUC origin of replication
