[The description below was written by a language model from this plasmid's Addgene catalogue record and pLannotate feature annotations shown in this document.]
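Description:
pENTR-ERKKTRClover is a Gateway entry clone of about 3.2 kb built on the pENTR backbone. It carries the open reading frame for an ERK kinase translocation reporter (KTR) fused to the green/yellow fluorescent protein Clover. It is a bacterial shuttle and cloning plasmid rather than an expression vector. It replicates in E. coli from a high-copy ColE1/pUC-type origin and is selected with kanamycin through the aph(3')-Ia resistance gene. A short fragment annotated as RSF origin is probably just a homology hit at the plasmid's numbering junction. The rrnB T1 and T2 transcription terminators lie upstream of the cloning region, where they shield the insert from read-through transcription from the backbone.

The payload is a 939 bp insert, assembled by Gibson cloning, that sits between the attL1 and attL2 recombination sites. The feature table resolves it into a fragment of mouse Elk1, an ERK substrate, followed directly by the Clover coding sequence. The record links the insert to the human MAPK1 (ERK2) gene because the sensor reports on that kinase, not because the kinase itself is encoded. In the KTR design, phosphorylation of the substrate-derived module by active kinase shifts the reporter between nucleus and cytoplasm. The distribution of fluorescence in a live cell therefore reads out kinase activity. The annotation does not resolve the localisation signals responsible for this shift.

No eukaryotic promoter is annotated. The ORF is meant to be transferred by an LR Clonase reaction into a destination vector that supplies the promoter and delivery features needed for expression in mammalian cells. There it is used for single-cell, live imaging of ERK signalling dynamics.
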