Addgene plasmid #59138: pENTR-ERKKTRClover
Purpose: ORF encoding ERK KTR mClover flanked by Gateway sequences
Depositing lab: Markus Covert. Depositing organization: Stanford University. Publication: High-sensitivity measurements of multiple kinase activities in live single cells. Regot S, Hughey JJ, Bajar BT, Carrasco S, Covert MW. Cell. 2014 Jun 19;157(7):1724-34. doi: 10.1016/j.cell.2014.04.039. PubMed 24949979.
Backbone
  Vector backbone: pENTR
Growth in bacteria
  Bacterial resistance: Kanamycin, 50 μg/mL
  Growth temperature: 37°C
  Growth strain: DH5alpha
  Copy number: Unknown
Gene/Insert
  Gene/Insert name: ERK Kinase Translocation Reporter
  Species: H. sapiens (human), M. musculus (mouse)
  Insert size (bp): 939
  Entrez Gene: MAPK1 (a.k.a. ERK, ERK-2, ERK2, ERT1, MAPK2, NS13, P42MAPK, PRKM1, PRKM2, p38, p40, p41, p41mapk, p42-MAPK)
  Cloning method: Gibson Cloning
  Sequencing primers: 5′ CCTTTTTGCGTTTCTACA
Terms and licenses: Academic/Nonprofit Terms; Industry Terms: Not Available to Industry
How to cite: pENTR-ERKKTRClover was a gift from Markus Covert (Addgene plasmid # 59138 ; http://n2t.net/addgene:59138 ; RRID:Addgene_59138)
