>Addgene plasmid #59138 | pENTR-ERKKTRClover | addgene partial sequence | sequence record 95720 | pENTR-F 5'-CTACAAACTCTTCCTGTTAGTTAG-3'
CTCGGGCCCCAAATAATGATTTTATTTTGACTGATAGTGACCTGTTCGTTGCAACAAATTGATAAGCAAT
GCTTTTTTATAATGCCAACTTTGTACAAAAAAGCAGGCTCCACCATGAAGGGCCGAAAGCCTCGGGACCT
GGAACTTCCACTTAGCCCAAGCCTGCTGGGTGGCCAGGGACCTGAACGGACTCCAGGATCAGGAACAAGC
TCTGGTCTTCAGGCACCGGGGCCAGCGCTTTCGCCCAGCAAGCGTAGCGGTCTCGAGGACCCAGCGACGC
CATCGAAGAAGCCACGTACCCCATCGGTGTCGTCAAGGCTGGAGCGCCTGACCCTCCAGTCCAGCTTTCA
ATTCCCATCCACTAGTATGGTGAGCAAGGGCGAGGAGCTGTTCACCGGGGTTGTGCCCATCCTGGTCGAG
CTGGACGGCGACGTAAACGGCCACAAGTTCAGCGTCCGCGGCGAGGGCGAGGGCGATGCCACCAACGGCA
AGCTGACCCTGAAGTTCATCTGCACCACCGGCAAGCTGCCCGTGCCCTGGCCCACCCTCGTGACCACCTT
CGGCTACGGCGTGGCCTGCTTCAGCCGCTACCCCGACCACATGAAGCAGCACGACTTCTTCAAGTCCGCC
ATGCCCGAAGGCTACGTCCAGGAGCGCACCATCTCTTTCAAGGACGACGGTACCTACAAGACCCGCGCCG
AGGTGAAGTTCGAGGGCGACACCCTGGTGAACCGCATCGAGCTGAAGGGCATCGACTTCAAGGAGGACGG
CAACATCCTGGGGCACAAGCTGGAGTACAACTTCAACAGCCACAACGTCTATATCACGGCCGACAAGCAG
AAGAACGGCATCAAGGCTAACTTCAAGATCCGCCACAACGTTGAGGACGGCAGCGTGCA
