>Addgene plasmid #59138 | pENTR-ERKKTRClover | addgene partial sequence | sequence record 95724 | Kan-R 5'-ATCGCGAGCCCATTTATACC-3'
TGTTGGAATTTAATCGCGGCCTCGACGTTTCCCGTTGAATATGGCTCATAACACCCCTTGTATTACTGTT
TATGTAAGCAGACAGTTTTATTGTTCATGATGATATATTTTTATCTTGTGCAATGTAACATCAGAGATTT
TGAGACACGGGCCAGAGCTGCAGCTGGATGGCAAATAATGATTTTATTTTGACTGATAGTGACCTGTTCG
TTGCAACAAATTGATAAGCAATGCTTTCTTATAATGCCAACTTTGTACAAGAAAGCTGGGTCTAGATATC
TCGAGTGCGGCCGCTTAGGCGGCGGTCACGAACTCCAGCAGGACCATGTGATCGCGCTTCTCGTTGGGGT
CTTTGCTCAGGGCGGACTGATGGCTCAGGTAGTGGTTGTCGGGCAGCAGCACGGGGCCGTCGCCGATGGG
GGTGTTCTGCTGGTAGTGGTCGGCGAGCTGCACGCTGCCGTCCTCAACGTTGTGGCGGATCTTGAAGTTA
GCCTTGATGCCGTTCTTCTGCTTGTCGGCCGTGATATAGACGTTGTGGCTGTTGAAGTTGTACTCCAGCT
TGTGCCCCAGGATGTTGCCGTCCTCCTTGAAGTCGATGCCCT
